Addgene plasmid #59927: pJA45
Purpose: gRNA for cleavage at rde-1(D718) locus in C elegans
Depositing lab: Andrew Fire. Depositing organization: Stanford University. Publication: Efficient Marker-Free Recovery of Custom Genetic Modifications with CRISPR/Cas9 in Caenorhabditis elegans. Arribere JA, Bell RT, Fu BX, Artiles KL, Hartman PS, Fire AZ. Genetics. 2014 Aug 26. pii: genetics.114.169730. 10.1534/genetics.114.169730 PubMed 25161212.
Backbone
  Vector backbone: pRB1017
  Vector type: CRISPR
Growth in bacteria
  Bacterial resistance: Kanamycin, 50 μg/mL
  Growth temperature: 37°C
  Growth strain: Top10
  Growth instructions: From depositor: These gRNA vectors tende to concatamerize. They may appear normal by digest or sequencing, but by running undigested vector out on a gel can you determine whether concatamerization has occurred. Note that the catamers may still function normally.
  Copy number: High Copy
Gene/Insert
  Gene/Insert name: rde-1(D718) gRNA
  Species: C. elegans (nematode)
  Insert size (bp): 19
  Promoter: U6
  Cloning method: Restriction Enzyme; 5′ cloning site BsaI (destroyed during cloning); 3′ cloning site BsaI (destroyed during cloning)
  Sequencing primers: 5′ M13 For; 3′ M13 Rev
Terms and licenses: Academic/Nonprofit Terms; Industry Terms: Not Available to Industry
How to cite: pJA45 was a gift from Andrew Fire (Addgene plasmid # 59927 ; http://n2t.net/addgene:59927 ; RRID:Addgene_59927)
