[The description below was written by a language model from this plasmid's Addgene catalogue record and pLannotate feature annotations shown in this document.]
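Description:
pJA45 is a small (about 2.5 kb) CRISPR guide RNA expression plasmid for Caenorhabditis elegans, built on the pRB1017 backbone. It carries a 19-nucleotide spacer targeting the rde-1 gene at the D718 codon, cloned between two BsaI sites that were destroyed during insertion. The spacer lies between a C. elegans U6 snRNA promoter (from the R07E5.16 gene) and the Streptococcus pyogenes Cas9 guide RNA scaffold, so RNA polymerase III transcription in the worm yields a complete single guide RNA. The plasmid encodes no Cas9, so the nuclease has to be supplied from a separate source.

The rest of the plasmid is a minimal bacterial propagation backbone. It has a high-copy ColE1/pUC-type origin and a kanamycin resistance gene (aph(3')-Ia) driven by the cat promoter. Short tonB, T7Te and T3Te transcription terminators flank these modules and insulate them from one another. A residual lacZα fragment is also annotated, and the insert region can be read with M13 forward and reverse primers. The depositor notes that gRNA vectors of this family tend to concatamerize in bacteria. This is not apparent from restriction digests or sequencing, only from running undigested plasmid on a gel, and the concatamers may still function normally.

According to the record, the plasmid directs Cas9 cleavage at the rde-1(D718) locus. It comes from work on efficient, marker-free recovery of custom genetic modifications in C. elegans using CRISPR/Cas9. The record does not describe any repair template or the specific edit intended at this site.
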