Features (pLannotate 1.2.2; 9 found; start..end, strand, type, name):
      5..22      -  CDS            lacZα (fragment): LacZα fragment of β-galactosidase; lacZ fragment
    197..546     +  promoter       CeU6 promoter: promoter for the C. elegans R07E5.16 U6 snRNA gene (Dickinson et al., 2013)
    567..642     +  misc_RNA       gRNA scaffold: guide RNA scaffold for the Streptococcus pyogenes CRISPR/Cas9 system
    849..880     +  terminator     tonB terminator: bidirectional E. coli tonB-P14 transcription terminator
    881..983     +  promoter       cat promoter: promoter of the E. coli cat gene encoding chloramphenicol acetyltransferase
    984..1799    +  CDS            KanR: aminoglycoside phosphotransferase; aph(3')-Ia; confers resistance to kanamycin in bacteria or G418 (Geneticin®) in eukaryotes
   1823..1850    +  terminator     T7Te terminator: phage T7 early transcription terminator
   1862..2449    -  rep_origin     ori: high-copy-number ColE1/pMB1/pBR322/pUC origin of replication
   2471..6       -  terminator     T3Te terminator (fragment) (across the origin): phage T3 early transcription terminator
>Addgene plasmid #59927 | pJA45 | depositor full sequence | sequence record 95017 | pJA45 sequence 2484 bps
CCCGTGTAAAACGACGGCCAGTTTATCTAGTCAGCTTGATTCTAGCTGATCGTGGACCGGAAGGTGAGCC
AGTGAGTTGATTGCAGTCCAGTTACGCTGGAGTCTGAGGCTCGTCCTGAATGATATGCGACCGCCGGAGG
GTTGCGTTTGAGACGGGCGACAGATCCAGTCGCGCTGCTCTCGTCGATCCAAGCTTCAAAAAAAACTAGC
AATAAAGGAATAAAAAACTGTACACCTTAAAGGCGCACACTCTGTTTTGCAAATTTTATTTTTAGTTGTG
AATTTTCTGCTGAGACTTGAAAATAGCAACTTTAGTACTACTATAATTTGTCAACCTTTTCAAAAAAAGC
ATGCAATTTTTGAGAAACTCTTATAAAAGCTATTATTAAAAAAACACCTTTTTTCCAAAATTATTCCACA
AAAAATATGTTATGAAATGCCTACACCCTCTCACACACACTCTTTATACTACTCTGTCAAACTCACGAGA
TGTCTGCCGCCTCTTGTGTTGCCCCTATATAAACACCTCCTATTGCGAGATGTCTTGTGCCATTAACTAT
GTATGTGTTTTAGAGCTAGAAATAGCAAGTTAAAATAAGGCTAGTCCGTTATCAACTTGAAAAAGTGGCA
CCGAGTCGGTGCTTTTTGTGAAATTTGCTAGCGGTGCGAGCGGATCGAGCAGTGTCGATCACTACTGGAC
CGCGAGCTGTGCTGCGACCCGTGATCTTACGGCATTATACGTATGATCGGTCCACGATCAGCTAGATTAT
CTAGTCAGCTTGATGTCATAGCTGTTTCCTGAGGCTCAATACTGACCATTTAAATCATACCTGACCTCCA
TAGCAGAAAGTCAAAAGCCTCCGACCGGAGGCTTTTGACTTGATCGGCACGTAAGAGGTTCCAACTTTCA
CCATAATGAAATAAGATCACTACCGGGCGTATTTTTTGAGTTATCGAGATTTTCAGGAGCTAAGGAAGCT
AAAATGAGCCATATTCAACGGGAAACGTCTTGCTTGAAGCCGCGATTAAATTCCAACATGGATGCTGATT
TATATGGGTATAAATGGGCTCGCGATAATGTCGGGCAATCAGGTGCGACAATCTATCGATTGTATGGGAA
GCCCGATGCGCCAGAGTTGTTTCTGAAACATGGCAAAGGTAGCGTTGCCAATGATGTTACAGATGAGATG
GTCAGGCTAAACTGGCTGACGGAATTTATGCCTCTTCCGACCATCAAGCATTTTATCCGTACTCCTGATG
ATGCATGGTTACTCACCACTGCGATCCCAGGGAAAACAGCATTCCAGGTATTAGAAGAATATCCTGATTC
AGGTGAAAATATTGTTGATGCGCTGGCAGTGTTCCTGCGCCGGTTGCATTCGATTCCTGTTTGTAATTGT
CCTTTTAACGGCGATCGCGTATTTCGTCTCGCTCAGGCGCAATCACGAATGAATAACGGTTTGGTTGGTG
CGAGTGATTTTGATGACGAGCGTAATGGCTGGCCTGTTGAACAAGTCTGGAAAGAAATGCATAAACTCTT
GCCATTCTCACCGGATTCAGTCGTCACTCATGGTGATTTCTCACTTGATAACCTTATTTTTGACGAGGGG
AAATTAATAGGTTGTATTGATGTTGGACGAGTCGGAATCGCAGACCGATACCAGGATCTTGCCATCCTAT
GGAACTGCCTCGGTGAGTTTTCTCCTTCATTACAGAAACGGCTTTTTCAAAAATATGGTATTGATAATCC
TGATATGAATAAATTGCAGTTTCACTTGATGCTCGATGAGTTTTTCTAATGAGGACCTAAATGTAATCAC
CTGGCTCACCTTCGGGTGGGCCTTTCTGCGTTGCTGGCGTTTTTCCATAGGCTCCGCCCCCCTGACGAGC
ATCACAAAAATCGATGCTCAAGTCAGAGGTGGCGAAACCCGACAGGACTATAAAGATACCAGGCGTTTCC
CCCTGGAAGCTCCCTCGTGCGCTCTCCTGTTCCGACCCTGCCGCTTACCGGATACCTGTCCGCCTTTCTC
CCTTCGGGAAGCGTGGCGCTTTCTCATAGCTCACGCTGTAGGTATCTCAGTTCGGTGTAGGTCGTTCGCT
CCAAGCTGGGCTGTGTGCACGAACCCCCCGTTCAGCCCGACCGCTGCGCCTTATCCGGTAACTATCGTCT
TGAGTCCAACCCGGTAAGACACGACTTATCGCCACTGGCAGCAGCCACTGGTAACAGGATTAGCAGAGCG
AGGTATGTAGGCGGTGCTACAGAGTTCTTGAAGTGGTGGCCTAACTACGGCTACACTAGAAGAACAGTAT
TTGGTATCTGCGCTCTGCTGAAGCCAGTTACCTCGGAAAAAGAGTTGGTAGCTCTTGATCCGGCAAACAA
ACCACCGCTGGTAGCGGTGGTTTTTTTGTTTGCAAGCAGCAGATTACGCGCAGAAAAAAAGGATCTCAAG
AAGATCCTTTGATTTTCTACCGAAGAAAGGCCCA
