>Addgene plasmid #59927 | pJA45 | addgene partial sequence | sequence record 96936 | pBR322ori-3 5'-tttgtttgcaagcagcagat-3'
CCTTTGATTTTCTACCGAAGAAAGGCCCACCCGTGTAAAACGACGGCCAGTTTATCTAGTCAGCTTGATT
CTAGCTGATCGTGGACCGGAAGGTGAGCCAGTGAGTTGATTGCAGTCCAGTTACGCTGGAGTCTGAGGCT
CGTCCTGAATGATATGCGACCGCCGGAGGGTTGCGTTTGAGACGGGCGACAGATCCAGTCGCGCTGCTCT
CGTCGATCCAAGCTTCAAAAAAAACTAGCAATAAAGGAATAAAAAACTGTACACCTTAAAGGCGCACACT
CTGTTTTGCAAATTTTATTTTTAGTTGTGAATTTTCTGCTGAGACTTGAAAATAGCAACTTTAGTACTAC
TATAATTTGTCAACCTTTTCAAAAAAAGCATGCAATTTTTGAGAAACTCTTATAAAAGCTATTATTAAAA
AAACACCTTTTTTCCAAAATTATTCCACAAAAAATATGTTATGAAATGCCTACACCCTCTCACACACACT
CTTTATACTACTCTGTCAAACTCACGAGATGTCTGCCGCCTCTTGTGTTGCCCCTATATAAACACCTCCT
ATTGCGAGATGTCTTGTGCCATTAACTATGTATGTGTTTTAGAGCTAGAAATAGCAAGTTAAAATAAGGC
TAGTCCGTTATCAACTTGAAAAAGTGGCACCGAGTCGGTGCTTTTTGTGAAATTTGCTAGCGGTGCGAGC
GGATCGAGCAGTGTCGATCACTACTGGACCGCGAGCTGTGCTGCGACCCGTGATCTTACGGCATTATACG
TATGATCGGTCCACGATCAGCTAGATTATCTAGTCAGCTTGATGTCATAGCTGTTTCCTGAGGCTCAATA
CTGACCATTTAAATCATACCTGACCTCCATAGCAGAAAGTC
