>Addgene plasmid #59927 | pJA45 | addgene partial sequence | sequence record 96938 | Kan-R 5'-ATCGCGAGCCCATTTATACC-3'
GCAAGACGTTTCCCGTTGAATATGGCTCATTTTAGCTTCCTTAGCTCCTGAAAATCTCGATAACTCAAAA
AATACGCCCGGTAGTGATCTTATTTCATTATGGTGAAAGTTGGAACCTCTTACGTGCCGATCAAGTCAAA
AGCCTCCGGTCGGAGGCTTTTGACTTTCTGCTATGGAGGTCAGGTATGATTTAAATGGTCAGTATTGAGC
CTCAGGAAACAGCTATGACATCAAGCTGACTAGATAATCTAGCTGATCGTGGACCGATCATACGTATAAT
GCCGTAAGATCACGGGTCGCAGCACAGCTCGCGGTCCAGTAGTGATCGACACTGCTCGATCCGCTCGCAC
CGCTAGCAAATTTCACAAAAAGCACCGACTCGGTGCCACTTTTTCAAGTTGATAACGGACTAGCCTTATT
TTAACTTGCTATTTCTAGCTCTAAAACACATACATAGTTAATGGCACAAGACATCTCGCAATAGGAGGTG
TTTATATAGGGGCAACACAAGAGGCGGCAGACATCTCGTGAGTTTGACAGAGTAGTATAAAGAGTGTGTG
TGAGAGGGTGTAGGCATTTCATAACATATTTTTTGTGGAATAATTTTGGAAAAAAGGTGTTTTTTTAATA
ATAGCTTTTATAAGAGTTTCTCAAAAATTGCATGCTTTTTTTGAAAAGGTTGACAAATTATAGTAGTACT
AAAGTTGCTATTTTCAAGTCTCAGCAGAAAATTCACAACTAAAAATAAAATTTGCAAAACAGAGTGTGCG
CCTTTAAGGTGTACAGTTTTTTATTCCTTTATTGCTAGTTTTTTTTGAAGCTTGGATCGACGAGAGCAGC
GCGACTGGATCTGTCGCCCGTCTCAAACGCAA
